>Addgene plasmid #197922 | myr-palm-mGreenLantern | addgene full sequence | sequence record 390515 | Addgene NGS Result
TAGTTATTAATAGTAATCAATTACGGGGTCATTAGTTCATAGCCCATATATGGAGTTCCGCGTTACATAA
CTTACGGTAAATGGCCCGCCTGGCTGACCGCCCAACGACCCCCGCCCATTGACGTCAATAATGACGTATG
TTCCCATAGTAACGCCAATAGGGACTTTCCATTGACGTCAATGGGTGGAGTATTTACGGTAAACTGCCCA
CTTGGCAGTACATCAAGTGTATCATATGCCAAGTACGCCCCCTATTGACGTCAATGACGGTAAATGGCCC
GCCTGGCATTATGCCCAGTACATGACCTTATGGGACTTTCCTACTTGGCAGTACATCTACGTATTAGTCA
TCGCTATTACCATGGTGATGCGGTTTTGGCAGTACATCAATGGGCGTGGATAGCGGTTTGACTCACGGGG
ATTTCCAAGTCTCCACCCCATTGACGTCAATGGGAGTTTGTTTTGGCACCAAAATCAACGGGACTTTCCA
AAATGTCGTAACAACTCCGCCCCATTGACGCAAATGGGCGGTAGGCGTGTACGGTGGGAGGTCTATATAA
GCAGAGCTGGTTTAGTGAACCGTCAGATCCGCTAGCATGGGATGTATTAAATCAAAAAGGAAAGACAATC
TCAATGACGATGAACCGGTCGCCACCATGGTGAGCAAGGGCGAGGAGCTGTTCACCGGGGTGGTGCCCAT
CCTGGTCGAGCTGGACGGCGACGTAAACGGCCACAAGTTCAGCGTCCGCGGCGAGGGCGAGGGCGATGCC
ACCAACGGCAAGCTGACCCTGAAGTTCATCTGCACCACCGGCAAGCTGCCCGTGCCCTGGCCCACCCTCG
TGACCACCTTAGGCTACGGCGTGGCCTGCTTCGCCCGCTACCCCGACCACATGAAGCAGCACGACTTCTT
CAAGTCCGCCATGCCCGAAGGCTACGTCCAGGAGCGCACCATCTCTTTCAAGGACGACGGTACCTACAAG
ACCCGCGCCGAGGTGAAGTTCGAGGGCGACACCCTGGTGAACCGCATCGTGCTGAAGGGCATCGACTTCA
AGGAGGACGGCAACATCCTGGGGCACAAGCTGGAGTACAACTTCAACAGCCACAAGGTCTATATCACGGC
CGACAAGCAGAAGAACGGCATCAAGGCTAACTTCAAGACCCGCCACAACGTTGAGGACGGCGGCGTGCAG
CTCGCCGACCACTACCAGCAGAACACCCCCATCGGCGACGGCCCCGTGCTGCTGCCCGACAACCACTACC
TGAGCCATCAGTCCAAACTGAGCAAAGACCCCAACGAGAAGCGCGATCACATGGTCCTGAAGGAGAGGGT
GACCGCCGCCGGGATTACACATGACATGGACGAGCTGTACAAGTCCGGACTCAGATCTCGAGCTCAAGCT
TCGAATTCTGCAGTCGACGGTACCGCGGGCCCGGGATCCACCGGATCTAGATAACTGATCATAATCAGCC
ATACCACATTTGTAGAGGTTTTACTTGCTTTAAAAAACCTCCCACACCTCCCCCTGAACCTGAAACATAA
AATGAATGCAATTGTTGTTGTTAACTTGTTTATTGCAGCTTATAATGGTTACAAATAAAGCAATAGCATC
ACAAATTTCACAAATAAAGCATTTTTTTCACTGCATTCTAGTTGTGGTTTGTCCAAACTCATCAATGTAT
CTTAACGCGTAAATTGTAAGCGTTAATATTTTGTTAAAATTCGCGTTAAATTTTTGTTAAATCAGCTCAT
TTTTTAACCAATAGGCCGAAATCGGCAAAATCCCTTATAAATCAAAAGAATAGACCGAGATAGGGT
[37 nt withheld, positions 1817-1853]
AAAGAACGTGGACTCCAACGTCAAAGG
[49 nt withheld, positions 1881-1929]
T
[91 nt withheld, positions 1931-2021]
G
[124 nt withheld, positions 2023-2146]
CAGGTGGCACTTTTCGGGGAAATGTGCGCGGAACCCCTATTTGTTTATTTTTCTAAATACATTCAAATAT
GTATCCGCTCATGAGACAATAACCCTGATAAATGCTTCAATAATATTGAAAAAGGAAGAGTCCTGAGGCG
GAAAGAACCAGCTGTGGAATGTGTGTCAGTTAGGGTGTGGAAAGTCCCCAGGCTCCCCAGCAGGCAGAAG
TATGCAAAGCATGCATCTCAATTAGTCAGCAACCAGGTGTGGAAAGTCCCCAGGCTCCCCAGCAGGCAGA
AGTATGCAAAGCATGCATCTCAATTAGTCAGCAACCATAGTCCCGCCCCTAACTCCGCCCATCCCGCCCC
TAACTCCGCCCAGTTCCGCCCATTCTCCGCCCCATGGCTGACTAATTTTTTTTATTTATGCAGAGGCCGA
GGCCGCCTCGGCCTCTGAGCTATTCCAGAAGTAGTGAGGAGGCTTTTTTGGAGGCCTAGGCTTTTGCAAA
GATCGATCAAGAGACAGGATGAGGATCGTTTCGCATGATTGAACAAGATGGATTGCACGCAGGTTCTCCG
GCCGCTTGGGTGGAGAGGCTATTCGGCTATGACTGGGCACAACAGACAATCGGCTGCTCTGATGCCGCCG
TGTTCCGGCTGTCAGCGCAGGGGCGCCCGGTTCTTTTTGTCAAGACCGACCTGTCCGGTGCCCTGAATGA
ACTGCAAGACGAGGCAGCGCGGCTATCGTGGCTGGCCACGACGGGCGTTCCTTGCGCAGCTGTGCTCGAC
GTTGTCACTGAAGCGGGAAGGGACTGGCTGCTATTGGGCGAAGTGCCGGGGCAGGATCTCCTGTCATCTC
ACCTTGCTCCTGCCGAGAAAGTATCCATCATGGCTGATGCAATGCGGCGGCTGCATACGCTTGATCCGGC
TACCTGCCCATTCGACCACCAAGCGAAACATCGCATCGAGCGAGCACGTACTCGGATGGAAGCCGGTCTT
GTCGATCAGGATGATCTGGACGAAGAGCATCAGGGGCTCGCGCCAGCCGAACTGTTCGCCAGGCTCAAGG
CGAGCATGCCCGACGGCGAGGATCTCGTCGTGACCCATGGCGATGCCTGCTTGCCGAATATCATGGTGGA
AAATGGCCGCTTTTCTGGATTCATCGACTGTGGCCGGCTGGGTGTGGCGGACCGCTATCAGGACATAGCG
TTGGCTACCCGTGATATTGCTGAAGAGCTTGGCGGCGAATGGGCTGACCGCTTCCTCGTGCTTTACGGTA
TCGCCGCTCCCGATTCGCAGCGCATCGCCTTCTATCGCCTTCTTGACGAGTTCTTCTGAGCGGGACTCTG
GGGTTCGAAATGACCGACCAAGCGACGCCCAACCTGCCATCACGAGATTTCGATTCCACCGCCGCCTTCT
ATGAAAGGTTGGGCTTCGGAATCGTTTTCCGGGACGCCGGCTGGATGATCCTCCAGCGCGGGGATCTCAT
GCTGGAGTTCTTCGCCCACCCTAGGGGGAGGCTAACTGAAACACGGAAGGAGACAATACCGGAAGGAACC
CGCGCTATGACGGCAATAAAAAGACAGAATAAAACGCACGGTGTTGGGTCGTTTGTTCATAAACGCGGGG
TTCGGTCCCAGGGCTGGCACTCTGTCGATACCCCACCGAGACCCCATTGGGGCCAATACGCCCGCGTTTC
TTCCTTTTCCCCACCCCACCCCCCAAGTTCGGGTGAAGGCCCAGGGCTCGCAGCCAACGTCGGGGCGGCA
GGCCCTGCCATAGCCTCAGGTTACTCATATATACTTTAGATTGATTTAAAACTTCATTTTTAATTTAAAA
GGATCTAGGTGAAGATCCTTTTTGATAATCTCATGACCAAAATCCCTTAACGTGAGTTTTCGTTCCACTG
AGCGTCAGACCCCGTAGAAAAGATCAAAGGATCTTCTTGAGATCCTTTTTTTCTGCGCGTAATCTGCTGC
TTGCAAACAAAAAAACCACCGCTACCAGCGGTGGTTTGTTTGCCGGATCAAGAGCTACCAACTCTTTTTC
CGAAGGTAACTGGCTTCAGCAGAGCGCAGATACCAAATACTGTTCTTCTAGTGTAGCCGTAGTTAGGCCA
CCACTTCAAGAACTCTGTAGCACCGCCTACATACCTCGCTCTGCTAATCCTGTTACCAGTGGCTGCTGCC
AGTGGCGATAAGTCGTGTCTTACCGGGTTGGACTCAAGACGATAGTTACCGGATAAGGCGCAGCGGTCGG
GCTGAACGGGGGGTTCGTGCACACAGCCCAGCTTGGAGCGAACGACCTACACCGAACTGAGATACCTACA
GCGTGAGCTATGAGAAAGCGCCACGCTTCCCGAAGGGAGAAAGGCGGACAGGTATCCGGTAAGCGGCAGG
GTCGGAACAGGAGAGCGCACGAGGGAGCTTCCAGGGGGAAACGCCTGGTATCTTTATAGTCCTGTCGGGT
TTCGCCACCTCTGACTTGAGCGTCGATTTTTGTGATGCTCGTCAGGGGGGCGGAGCCTATGGAAAAACGC
CAGCAACGCGGCCTTTTTACGGTTCCTGGCCTTTTGCTGGCCTTTTGCTCACATGTTCTTTCCTGCGTTA
TCCCCTGATTCTGTGGATAACCGTATTACCGCCATGCAT
Features (pLannotate 1.2.2; 14 found; start..end, strand, type, name):
     61..364     +  enhancer       CMV enhancer: human cytomegalovirus immediate early enhancer
    365..568     +  promoter       CMV promoter: human cytomegalovirus (CMV) immediate early promoter
    657..1374    +  CDS            mGreenLantern (fragment): monomeric GFP derivative that displays exceptionally high brightness in cells (Campbell et al., 2020)
   1374..1439    +  misc_feature   MCS: multiple cloning site
   1456..1540    +  CDS            large T antigen (fragment): large T antigen from SV40 (simian virus 40)
   1563..1684    +  polyA_signal   SV40 poly(A) signal: SV40 polyadenylation signal
   1718..2146    -  rep_origin     f1 ori (sequence partly withheld): f1 bacteriophage origin of replication; arrow indicates direction of (+) strand synthesis
   2173..2277    +  promoter       AmpR promoter: bla
   2279..2636    +  promoter       SV40 promoter: SV40 enhancer and early promoter
   2671..3465    +  CDS            NeoR/KanR: aminoglycoside phosphotransferase from Tn5; aph(3')-II (or nptII); confers resistance to neomycin, kanamycin, and G418 (Geneticin®)
   3486..3638    +  CDS            ble (fragment): BLE_KLEPN - Experimental evidence at protein level: Swiss-Prot protein existence level 1. Binding protein with a strong affinity to the bleomycin family of antibiotics. Binds to CL990; an antimitotic-antibiotic compound. From Klebsiella pneumoniae.
   3697..3744    +  polyA_signal   HSV TK poly(A) signal: herpes simplex virus thymidine kinase polyadenylation signal (Cole and Stacy, 1985)
   3835..3851    -  polyA_signal   bGH poly(A) signal (fragment): bovine growth hormone polyadenylation signal
   4073..4661    +  rep_origin     ori: high-copy-number ColE1/pMB1/pBR322/pUC origin of replication
