[The description below was written by a language model from this plasmid's Addgene catalogue record and pLannotate feature annotations shown in this document.]
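Description:
myr-palm-mGreenLantern is a mammalian expression plasmid of about 4.8 kb built on the mEGFP-C1 backbone. It is designed to produce the bright monomeric green fluorescent protein mGreenLantern anchored at the plasma membrane. Expression is driven by the human cytomegalovirus immediate early enhancer and promoter and terminated by an SV40 polyadenylation signal. The annotated mGreenLantern coding region begins roughly 90 bases downstream of the promoter and is followed by the C1-type multiple cloning site. The targeting motif is not annotated as a separate feature. The construct name implies an N-terminal myristoylation and palmitoylation signal, which would attach the protein to the inner leaflet through lipid modification, and the unannotated stretch upstream of the fluorescent protein could hold such a sequence. The catalogue insert field instead reads "glycosylphosphatidylinositol-mGreenLantern", which conflicts with the plasmid name, and the record does not resolve the discrepancy.

In bacteria the plasmid replicates from a high-copy ColE1/pUC-type origin and is selected with kanamycin. It also carries an f1 origin for single-stranded DNA production. The Tn5 NeoR/KanR gene sits behind both a bacterial promoter and the SV40 enhancer/early promoter and ends with an HSV TK polyadenylation signal. This arrangement gives kanamycin resistance in E. coli and allows G418 selection in mammalian cells. The short large T antigen, ble and bGH poly(A) fragments in the annotation appear to be backbone remnants rather than functional elements.

The stated purpose is to serve as a monomer expression vector with a plasma membrane localization signal. The associated study benchmarked new green fluorescent proteins for quantifying protein oligomerization in living cells. This suggests the construct is used as a membrane-bound monomeric brightness reference in such measurements.
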