Addgene plasmid #197922: myr-palm-mGreenLantern
Purpose: Monomer expression vector with plasma membrane localization signal
Depositing lab: Salvatore Chiantia. Publication: Benchmarking of novel green fluorescent proteins for the quantification of protein oligomerization in living cells. Petrich A, Aji AK, Dunsing V, Chiantia S. PLoS One. 2023 Aug 3;18(8):e0285486. doi: 10.1371/journal.pone.0285486. eCollection 2023. PubMed 37535571.
Backbone
  Vector backbone: mEGFP-C1
  Vector type: Mammalian Expression
Growth in bacteria
  Bacterial resistance: Kanamycin, 50 μg/mL
  Growth temperature: 37°C
  Growth strain: DH5alpha
  Copy number: High Copy
Gene/Insert
  Gene/Insert name: glycosylphosphatidylinositol-mGreenLantern
  Species: Other
  Mutation: none
  Cloning method: Restriction Enzyme; 5′ cloning site Unknown (unknown if destroyed)
Terms and licenses: Academic/Nonprofit Terms; Industry Terms: Not Available to Industry
How to cite: myr-palm-mGreenLantern was a gift from Salvatore Chiantia (Addgene plasmid # 197922 ; http://n2t.net/addgene:197922 ; RRID:Addgene_197922)
